>Addgene plasmid #52899 | pAG25-L-IFP-F[1] (clon 3) | depositor partial sequence | sequence record 82270 | Insert
GGTGGCGGTGGCTCTGGAGGTGGTGGATCCGGAGCTCGGGACCCTCTGCCATTCTTTCCACCTCTGTACC
TGGGCGGCCCTGAGATTACAACCGAGAACTGCGAGAGAGAGCCTATCCACATTCCTGGGTCCATCCAGCC
ACACGGGGCTCTGCTCACAGCTGACGGCCACTCCGGAGAGGTGCTCCAAGTGTCCCTGAATGCCGCTACC
TTCCTGGGCCAGGAGCCTACTGTGCTGCGGGGGCAGACCCTGGCTGCCCTGCTCCCCGAGCAGTGGCCAG
CCCTGCAGGCAGCCCTGCCCCCAGGATGTCCAGATGCCCTCCAATACAGGGCCACCCTCGACTGGCCAGC
TGCTGGGCACCTCAGCCTGACTGTGCATCGGGTGGCTGAACTCCTGATCCTGGAGTTCGAACCTACCGAG
GCCTGGTAA
