>Addgene plasmid #52899 | pAG25-L-IFP-F[1] (clon 3) | addgene partial sequence | sequence record 83303 | Tef-promoter-F 5'-GGATACAGTTCTCACATCAC-3'
TCTTGACGACACGGCTTACCGGTACCGCACCAGTGTCCCGGGGGACGCCGAGGCCATCGAGGCACTGGAT
GGGTCCTTCACCACCGACACCGTCTTCCGCGTCACCGCCACCGGGGACGGCTTCACCCTGCGGGAGGTGC
CGGTGGACCCGCCCCTGACCAAGGTGTTCCCCGACGACGAATCGGACGACGAATCGGACGACGGGGAGGA
CGGCGACCCGGACTCCCGGACGTTCGTCGCGTACGGGGACGACGGCGACCTGGCGGGCTTCGTGGTCGTC
TCGTACTCCGGCTGGAACCGCCGGCTGACCGTCGAGGACATCGAGGTCGCCCCGGAGCACCGGGGGCACG
GGGTCGGGCGCGCGTTGATGGGGCTCGCGACGGAGTTCGCCCGCGAGCGGGGCGCCGGGCACCTCTGGCT
GGAGGTCACCAACGTCAACGCACCGGCGATCCACGCGTACCGGCGGATGGGGTTCACCCTCTGCGGCCTG
GACACCGCCCTGTACGACGGCACCGCCTCGGACGGCGAGCAGGCGCTCTACATGAGCATGCCCTGCCCCT
AATCAGTACTGACAATAAAAAGATTCTTGTTTTCAAGAACTTGTCATTTGTATAGTTTTTTTATATTGTA
GTTGTTCTATTTTAATCAAATGTTAGCGTGATTTATATTTTTTTTCGCCTCGACATCATCTGCCCAGATG
CGAAGTTAAGTGCGCAGAAAGTAATATCATGCGTCAATCGTATGTGAATGCTGGTCGCTATACTGCTGTC
GATTCGATACTAACGCCGCCATCCAGTGTCGAAAACGA
