>Addgene plasmid #52899 | pAG25-L-IFP-F[1] (clon 3) | addgene partial sequence | sequence record 84055 | SP6 5'-ATTTAGGTGACACTATAG-3'
TGGTGGCGGTGGCTCTGGAGGTGGTGGATCCGGAGCTCGGGACCCTCTGCCATTCTTTCCACCTCTGTAC
CTGGGCGGCCCTGAGATTACAACCGAGAACTGCGAGAGAGAGCCTATCCACATTCCTGGGTCCATCCAGC
CACACGGGGCTCTGCTCACAGCTGACGGCCACTCCGGAGAGGTGCTCCAAGTGTCCCTGAATGCCGCTAC
CTTCCTGGGCCAGGAGCCTACTGTGCTGCGGGGGCAGACCCTGGCTGCCCTGCTCCCCGAGCAGTGGCCA
GCCCTGCAGGCAGCCCTGCCCCCAGGATGTCCAGATGCCCTCCAATACAGGGCCACCCTCGACTGGCCAG
CTGCTGGGCACCTCAGCCTGACTGTGCATCGGGTGGCTGAACTCCTGATCCTGGAGTTCGAACCTACCGA
GGCCTGGTAAGGATCCGGCGGTGGCGGATCAGGAGGCGGTGGGTCTATGGTTCGACCATTGAACTGCATC
GTCGCCGTGTCCCAAAATATGGGGATTGGCAAGAACGGAGACTATCCCTGGCCTCCGCTCAGGAACGAGT
CCAAGTACTTCCAAAGAATGACCACAACCTCTTCAGTGGAAGGTAAACAGAATCTGGTGATTATGGGTAG
GAAAACCTGGTTCTCCATTCCTGAGAAGAATCGACCTTTAAAGGACAGAATTAATATAGTTCTCAGTAGA
GAACTCAAAGAACCACCACGAGGAGCTCATTTTCTTGCCAAAAGTTTGGATGATGCCTTAAGACTTATTG
AACAACCGGAATTGGGTACCTAATCTAGAAACACTAGAACTAGTAGCTTTGGACTTTCTTCGCCCAAGAG
GTTTGGTCAAGTTCTCCAATCAAGGTTGTCGGCTTGTCTACCTTGCCCAGAAATTTACGAAAAAGATGGA
AAAAGGGTCAAATCGTTGGTAGATACGTTG
