[The description below was written by a language model from this plasmid's Addgene catalogue record.]
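Description:
pAG25-L-IFP-F[1] (clon 3) is a PCR template plasmid built on the pAG25 backbone and classified as a vector for homologous recombination. It is not meant to be expressed from directly. Instead, it serves as the source of a tagging cassette that is amplified and integrated into the genome, immediately 3' of the open reading frame of a gene of interest. In bacteria it is maintained as a high-copy plasmid in DH5alpha under ampicillin selection. The marker carried for the recipient organism is ClonNAT (nourseothricin) resistance, which allows selection of cells that have integrated the cassette. The record does not name the target host, although pAG25-type nourseothricin cassettes are generally used in yeast.

The insert, L-IFP-F[1], was cloned between HindIII and XbaI sites, both of which were retained. It encodes the F[1] fragment of IFP, an infrared fluorescent protein derived from Deinococcus radiodurans. The "L" in the name most likely denotes a linker that would separate the tagged protein from the fragment, though the record does not define it. A TEF promoter is listed. In pAG25-family cassettes this promoter normally drives the resistance marker, while the fragment fusion is expected to be expressed from the tagged gene's own promoter after in-frame integration. The record does not spell out this arrangement, and no feature table is available to confirm it.

The construct is used for protein-fragment complementation assays. A protein fused to IFP F[1] would be paired with a partner carrying the complementary IFP fragment, so that interaction between the two proteins reconstitutes the infrared reporter. This allows the location and timing of protein-protein interactions to be followed in living cells.
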