Addgene plasmid #52899: pAG25-L-IFP-F[1] (clon 3)
Purpose: Plasmid template for PCR of cassettes for HR, used to introduce IFP F[1] fragments 3’ to the ORF of the genes to study. Plasmid confers ampicillin resistance to DH5α.
Depositing lab: Stephen Michnick. Depositing organization: University of Montreal. Publication: An infrared reporter to detect spatiotemporal dynamics of protein-protein interactions. Tchekanda E, Sivanesan D, Michnick SW. Nat Methods. 2014 Jun;11(6):641-4. doi: 10.1038/nmeth.2934. Epub 2014 Apr 20. PubMed 24747815.
Backbone
  Vector backbone: pAG25
  Backbone manufacturer: Addgene
  Vector type: Vector for homologous recombination
  Selectable markers: ClonNAT
Growth in bacteria
  Bacterial resistance: Ampicillin, 100 μg/mL
  Growth temperature: 37°C
  Growth strain: DH5alpha
  Copy number: High Copy
Gene/Insert
  Gene/Insert name: L-IFP-F[1]
  Species: Deinococcus radiodurans
  Promoter: TEF promoter
  Cloning method: Restriction Enzyme; 5′ cloning site HindIII (not destroyed); 3′ cloning site XbaI (not destroyed)
  Sequencing primers: 5′ Unknown; 3′ Unknown
Terms and licenses: Academic/Nonprofit Terms; Industry Terms: Not Available to Industry
How to cite: pAG25-L-IFP-F[1] (clon 3) was a gift from Stephen Michnick (Addgene plasmid # 52899 ; http://n2t.net/addgene:52899 ; RRID:Addgene_52899)
